Features (pLannotate 1.2.2; 6 found; start..end, strand, type, name):
    126..230     +  promoter       AmpR promoter: bla
    221..301     -  CDS            int (fragment): INT2_ECOLX - Protein inferred from homology: Swiss-Prot protein existence level 3. Putative integrase believed to be involved in the insertion of antibiotic resistance genes into plasmids and transposons. From Escherichia coli.
    387..443     +  CDS            GmR (fragment): gentamycin acetyltransferase; aacC1; confers resistance to gentamycin
    450..1238    +  CDS            aadA: S3AD_ECOLX - Experimental evidence at protein level: Swiss-Prot protein existence level 1. Mediates bacterial resistance to the antibiotics streptomycin and spectinomycin. From Escherichia coli.
   1412..2000    +  rep_origin     ori: high-copy-number ColE1/pMB1/pBR322/pUC origin of replication
   2183..2232    +  CDS            lacI (fragment): lac repressor; lacI; The lac repressor binds to the lac operator to inhibit transcription in E. coli. This inhibition can be relieved by adding lactose or isopropyl-β-D-thiogalactopyranoside (IPTG).
>Addgene plasmid | pICH45125 | analyzer sequence | sequence record 75018
TACTTGAGACCACGAAGTGGCTCTTCAGTGGACGAAAGGGCCTCGTGATACGCCTATTTTTATAGGTTAA
TGTCATGATAATAATGGTTTCTTAGACGTCAGGTGGCACTTTTCGGGGAAATGTGCGCGGAACCCCTATT
TGTTTATTTTTCTAAATACATTCAAATATGTATCCGCTCATGAGACAATAACCCTGATAAATGCTTCAAT
AATATTGAAAAAGGAAGAGTATGCGCTCACGCAACTGGTCCAGAACCTTGACCGAACGCAGCGGTGGTAA
CGGCGCAGTGGCGGTTTTCATGGCTTGTTATGACTGTTTTTTTGGGGTACAGTCTATGCCTCGGGCATCC
AAGCAGCAAGCGCGTTACGCCGTGGGTCGATGTTTGATGTTATGGAGCAGCAACGATGTTACGCAGCAGG
GCAGTCGCCCTAAAACAAAGTTAAACATCATGAGGGAAGCGGTGATCGCCGAAGTATCGACTCAACTATC
AGAGGTAGTTGGCGTCATCGAGCGCCATCTCGAACCGACGTTGCTGGCCGTACATTTGTACGGCTCCGCA
GTGGATGGCGGCCTGAAGCCACACAGCGATATTGATTTGCTGGTTACGGTGACCGTAAGGCTTGATGAAA
CAACGCGGCGAGCTTTGATCAACGACCTTTTGGAAACTTCGGCTTCCCCTGGAGAGAGCGAGATTCTCCG
CGCTGTAGAAGTCACCATTGTTGTGCACGACGACATCATTCCGTGGCGTTATCCAGCTAAGCGCGAACTG
CAATTTGGAGAATGGCAGCGCAATGACATTCTTGCAGGTATCTTCGAGCCAGCCACGATCGACATTGATC
TGGCTATCTTGCTGACAAAAGCAAGAGAACATAGCGTTGCCTTGGTAGGTCCAGCGGCGGAGGAACTCTT
TGATCCGGTTCCTGAACAGGATCTATTTGAGGCGCTAAATGAAACCTTAACGCTATGGAACTCGCCGCCC
GACTGGGCTGGCGATGAGCGAAATGTAGTGCTTACGTTGTCCCGCATTTGGTACAGCGCAGTAACCGGCA
AAATCGCGCCGAAGGATGTCGCTGCCGACTGGGCAATGGAGCGCCTGCCGGCCCAGTATCAGCCCGTCAT
ACTTGAAGCTAGACAGGCTTATCTTGGACAAGAAGAAGATCGCTTGGCCTCGCGCGCAGATCAGTTGGAA
GAATTTGTCCATTACGTAAAAGGCGAGATCACCAAGGTAGTCGGCAAATAACTGTCAGACCAAGTTTACT
CATATATACTTTAGATTGATTTAAAACTTCATTTTTAATTTAAAAGGATCTAGGTGAAGATCCTTTTTGA
TAATCTCATGACCAAAATCCCTTAACGTGAGTTTTCGTTCCACTGAGCGTCAGACCCCGTAGAAAAGATC
AAAGGATCTTCTTGAGATCCTTTTTTTCTGCGCGTAATCTGCTGCTTGCAAACAAAAAAACCACCGCTAC
CAGCGGTGGTTTGTTTGCCGGATCAAGAGCTACCAACTCTTTTTCCGAAGGTAACTGGCTTCAGCAGAGC
GCAGATACCAAATACTGTCCTTCTAGTGTAGCCGTAGTTAGGCCACCACTTCAAGAACTCTGTAGCACCG
CCTACATACCTCGCTCTGCTAATCCTGTTACCAGTGGCTGCTGCCAGTGGCGATAAGTCGTGTCTTACCG
GGTTGGACTCAAGACGATAGTTACCGGATAAGGCGCAGCGGTCGGGCTGAACGGGGGGTTCGTGCACACA
GCCCAGCTTGGAGCGAACGACCTACACCGAACTGAGATACCTACAGCGTGAGCTATGAGAAAGCGCCACG
CTTCCCGAAGGGAGAAAGGCGGACAGGTATCCGGTAAGCGGCAGGGTCGGAACAGGAGAGCGCACGAGGG
AGCTTCCAGGGGGAAACGCCTGGTATCTTTATAGTCCTGTCGGGTTTCGCCACCTCTGACTTGAGCGTCG
ATTTTTGTGATGCTCGTCAGGGGGGCGGAGCCTATGGAAAAACGCCAGCAACGCGGCCTTTTTACGGTTC
CTGGCCTTTTGCTGGCCTTTTGCTCACATGTTCTTTCCTGCGTTATCCCCTGATTCTGTGGATAACCGTA
TTACCGCCTTTGAGTGAGCTGATACCGCTCGCCGCAGCCGAACGACCGAGCGCAGCGAGTCAGTGAGCGA
GGAAGCGGAAGAGCGCCCAATACGCAAACCGCCTCTCCCCGCGCGTTGGCCGATTCATTAATCACTCTGT
GGTCTCAGGAGATATGACTGGTAAGTTTTTCTTGCCAATACGAATTAGAAAACATGTCTTTGAAGATGAA
CTGTATTTTTTTTTTTTACTTTGTTGTCATTTTAATGTACTTTCTTATCAGGATTAAATCTTCTGTAATT
TAGAGTAGTTTTTTTAACAAGATAATTAACAAACTTAGAGTAATGAAAATTGAGATGTTCAGTTTTCACT
CATATTTCACATTTTGGTGAAAGAGTGGGTAGTATGCAACGTTCTAAGTATGTTTGGACTTTGTATCATG
TTGTTTTGATTCTTTGACGACATGTCTATTTGGGAAACACCAATGACGTGTACCTTGAGACTGATACGAT
TCAAAGGGATAGAAACACGTCAGATTTACAAGTGGCACCTCTTCAATGGACAATGGGTATTCCAATATGC
TAAGATGCTACGAGATATCTAATTTATCTAACACAACTCAATTCCAAACCAAAAATCTGATGCCAGCTCG
ACAAGACAAAAAATCTAAGCTCAAAAATGTCAACAACCAATAGAAATCAAGGCATTGACGATATCACGAG
ATAAGCAAATTAAATCTTCAAGTTTTGCAATTCATATGTACGTTATAAATACCCAAAAACCTCACCGTAA
CCTAGCTATCC
